Addgene plasmid #15109: RIP-Timer (DM#285)
Depositing lab: Douglas Melton. Depositing organization: Harvard University. Publication: Adult pancreatic beta-cells are formed by self-duplication rather than stem-cell differentiation. Dor Y, Brown J, Martinez OI, Melton DA. Nature. 2004 May 6. 429(6987):41-6. 10.1038/nature02520 PubMed 15129273.
Backbone
  Vector backbone: pTimer-1
  Backbone manufacturer: Clontech
  Backbone size w/o insert (bp): 4100
  Vector type: Mammalian Expression
  Selectable markers: Neomycin (select with G418)
Growth in bacteria
  Bacterial resistance: Kanamycin, 50 μg/mL
  Growth temperature: 37°C
  Growth strain: DH5alpha
  Copy number: High Copy
Gene/Insert
  Gene/Insert name: insulin II promoter (alt names: insulin II; ins2)
  Species: R. norvegicus (rat)
  Insert size (bp): 700
  GenBank ID: J00748
  Entrez Gene: Ins2 (a.k.a. CP-II)
  Cloning method: Restriction Enzyme; 5′ cloning site SacI (not destroyed); 3′ cloning site SalI (not destroyed)
  Sequencing primers: 5′ na
Terms and licenses: Academic/Nonprofit Terms; Industry Terms: Not Available to Industry
Depositor comments: See Author's Map for more information.
How to cite: RIP-Timer (DM#285) was a gift from Douglas Melton (Addgene plasmid # 15109 ; http://n2t.net/addgene:15109 ; RRID:Addgene_15109)
