[The description below was written by a language model from this plasmid's Addgene catalogue record and pLannotate feature annotations shown in this document.]
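Description:
RIP-Timer (DM#285) is a mammalian expression reporter plasmid built on the Clontech pTimer-1 backbone, a promoterless vector designed so that a promoter of interest can be placed upstream of the Timer fluorescent protein. Here an approximately 700 bp fragment of the rat (R. norvegicus) insulin II (Ins2) promoter was inserted between the SacI and SalI sites of the multiple cloning site, both of which were retained. The annotation tool did not label the promoter itself. However, the gap between the two MCS fragments, immediately upstream of the Timer coding sequence, matches the position and size expected for this insert. The sequenced record is 4,814 nt, in line with the stated backbone plus insert.

Timer is a mammalian codon-optimized DsRed derivative whose fluorescence shifts from green to red as the protein matures, so the colour of a cell reports how recently the driving promoter became active. Its transcript is terminated by an SV40 polyadenylation signal. Under the insulin promoter, expression should be restricted to insulin-producing pancreatic beta cells, which makes it possible to distinguish recent from long-standing insulin gene activity. The associated publication concerns the origin of adult beta cells, but the record does not state exactly how this plasmid was used in that work.

The plasmid is propagated in E. coli at high copy from a pUC-type ColE1 origin, and an f1 origin is also present. A single Tn5 NeoR/KanR gene sits behind tandem bacterial (bla) and SV40 early promoters and is followed by an HSV TK polyadenylation signal. It provides kanamycin selection in bacteria and G418 selection in mammalian cells. The short large T antigen, ble and bGH fragments in the table are probably remnants of the backbone rather than functional elements.
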