Features (pLannotate 1.2.2; 13 found; start..end, strand, type, name):
     10..39      +  misc_feature   MCS (fragment): multiple cloning site
    760..793     +  misc_feature   MCS (fragment): multiple cloning site
    801..1481    +  CDS            Timer: green-to-red fluorescent timer derivative of DsRed (Terskikh et al., 2000) mammalian codon-optimized
   1496..1579    +  CDS            large T antigen (fragment): large T antigen from SV40 (simian virus 40)
   1602..1723    +  polyA_signal   SV40 poly(A) signal: SV40 polyadenylation signal
   1757..2185    -  rep_origin     f1 ori (sequence partly withheld): f1 bacteriophage origin of replication; arrow indicates direction of (+) strand synthesis
   2212..2316    +  promoter       AmpR promoter: bla
   2318..2675    +  promoter       SV40 promoter: SV40 enhancer and early promoter
   2710..3504    +  CDS            NeoR/KanR: aminoglycoside phosphotransferase from Tn5; aph(3')-II (or nptII); confers resistance to neomycin, kanamycin, and G418 (Geneticin®)
   3525..3677    +  CDS            ble (fragment): BLE_KLEPN - Experimental evidence at protein level: Swiss-Prot protein existence level 1. Binding protein with a strong affinity to the bleomycin family of antibiotics. Binds to CL990; an antimitotic-antibiotic compound. From Klebsiella pneumoniae.
   3736..3783    +  polyA_signal   HSV TK poly(A) signal: herpes simplex virus thymidine kinase polyadenylation signal (Cole and Stacy, 1985)
   3874..3890    -  polyA_signal   bGH poly(A) signal (fragment): bovine growth hormone polyadenylation signal
   4112..4700    +  rep_origin     ori: high-copy-number ColE1/pMB1/pBR322/pUC origin of replication
>Addgene plasmid #15109 | RIP-Timer (DM#285) | addgene full sequence | sequence record 261411 | Addgene NGS Result
TAGTTATTACTAGCGCTACCGGACTCAGATCTCGAGCTCGGTACCCGGGGATCCCCCAACCACTCCAAGT
GGAGGCTGAGAAAGGTTTTGTAGCTGGGTAGAGTATGTACTAAGAGATGGAGACAGCTGGCTCTGAGCTC
TGAAGCAAGCACCTCTTATGGAGAGTTGCTGACCTTCAGGTGCAAATCTAAGATACTACAGGAGAATACA
CCATGGGGCTTCAGCCCAGTTGACTCCCGAGTGGGCTATGGGTTTGTGGAAGGAGAGATAGAAGAGAAGG
GACCTTTCTTCTTGAATTCTGCTTTCCTTCTACCTCTGAGGGTGAGCTGGGGTCTCAGCTGAGGTGAGGA
CACAGCTATCAGTGGGAACTGTGAAACAACAGTTCAAGGGACAAAGTTACTAGGTCCCCCAACAACTGCA
GCCTCCTGGGGAATGATGTGGAAAAATGCTCAGCCAAGGACAAAGAAGGCCTCACCCTCTCTGAGACAAT
GTCCCCTGCTGTGAACTGGTTCATCAGGCCACCCAGGAGCCCCTATTAAGACTCTAATTACCCTAAGGCT
AAGTAGAGGTGTTGTTGTCCAATGAGCACTTTCTGCAGACCTAGCACCAGGCAAGTGTTTGGAAACTGCA
GCTTCAGCCCCTCTGGCCATCTGCTGATCCACCCTTAATGGGACAAACAGCAAAGTCCAGGGGTCAGGGG
GGGGGTGCTTTGGACTATAAAGCTAGTGGGGATTCAGTAACCCCCAGCCCTAACTCTAGAGTCGACGGTA
CCGCGGGCCCGGGATCCACCGGTCGCCACCATGGTGCGCTCCTCCAAGAACGTCATCAAGGAGTTCATGC
GCTTCAAGGTGCGCATGGAGGGCACCGTGAACGGCCACGAGTTCGAGATCGAGGGCGAGGGCGAGGGCCG
CCCCTACGAGGGCCACAACACCGTGAAGCTGAAGGTGACCAAGGGCGGCCCCCTGCCCTTCGCCTGGGAC
ATCCTGTCCCCCCAGTTCCAGTACGGCTCCAAGGTGTACGTGAAGCACCCCGCCGACATCCCCGACTACA
AGAAGCTGTCCTTCCCCGAGGGCTTCAAGTGGGAGCGCGTGATGAACTTCGAGGACGGCGGCGTGGCGAC
CGTGACCCAGGACTCCTCCCTGCAGGACGGCTGCTTCATCTACAAGGTGAAGTTCATCGGCGTGAACTTC
CCCTCCGACGGCCCCGTGATGCAGAAGAAGACCATGGGCTGGGAGGCCTCCACCGAGCGCCTGTACCCCC
GCGACGGCGTGCTGAAGGGCGAGATCCACAAGGCCCTGAAGCTGAAGGACGGCGGCCACTACCTGGTGGA
GTTCAAGTCCATCTACATGGCCAAGAAGCCCGTGCAGCTGCCCGGCTACTACTACGTGGACACCAAGCTG
GACATCACCTCCCACAACGAGGACTACACCATCGTGGAGCAGTACGAGCGCACCGAGGGCCGCCACCACC
TGTTCCTGTAGCGGCCGCGACTCTAGATCATAATCAGCCATACCACATTTGTAGAGGTTTTACTTGCTTT
AAAAAACCTCCCACACCTCCCCCTGAACCTGAAACATAAAATGAATGCAATTGTTGTTGTTAACTTGTTT
ATTGCAGCTTATAATGGTTACAAATAAAGCAATAGCATCACAAATTTCACAAATAAAGCATTTTTTTCAC
TGCATTCTAGTTGTGGTTTGTCCAAACTCATCAATGTATCTTAAGGCGTAAATTGTAAGCGTTAATATTT
TGTTAAAATTCGCGTTAAATTTTTGTTAAATCAGCTCATTTTTTAACCAATAGGCCGAAATCGGCAAAAT
CCCTTATAAATCAAAAGAATAGACCGAGATAGGGT
[37 nt withheld, positions 1856-1892]
AAAGAACGTGGACTCCAACGTCAAAGG
[49 nt withheld, positions 1920-1968]
T
[91 nt withheld, positions 1970-2060]
G
[124 nt withheld, positions 2062-2185]
CAGGTGGCACTTTTCGGGGAAATGTGCGCGGAACCCCTATTTGTTTATTTTTCTAAATACATTCAAATAT
GTATCCGCTCATGAGACAATAACCCTGATAAATGCTTCAATAATATTGAAAAAGGAAGAGTCCTGAGGCG
GAAAGAACCAGCTGTGGAATGTGTGTCAGTTAGGGTGTGGAAAGTCCCCAGGCTCCCCAGCAGGCAGAAG
TATGCAAAGCATGCATCTCAATTAGTCAGCAACCAGGTGTGGAAAGTCCCCAGGCTCCCCAGCAGGCAGA
AGTATGCAAAGCATGCATCTCAATTAGTCAGCAACCATAGTCCCGCCCCTAACTCCGCCCATCCCGCCCC
TAACTCCGCCCAGTTCCGCCCATTCTCCGCCCCATGGCTGACTAATTTTTTTTATTTATGCAGAGGCCGA
GGCCGCCTCGGCCTCTGAGCTATTCCAGAAGTAGTGAGGAGGCTTTTTTGGAGGCCTAGGCTTTTGCAAA
GATCGATCAAGAGACAGGATGAGGATCGTTTCGCATGATTGAACAAGATGGATTGCACGCAGGTTCTCCG
GCCGCTTGGGTGGAGAGGCTATTCGGCTATGACTGGGCACAACAGACAATCGGCTGCTCTGATGCCGCCG
TGTTCCGGCTGTCAGCGCAGGGGCGCCCGGTTCTTTTTGTCAAGACCGACCTGTCCGGTGCCCTGAATGA
ACTGCAAGACGAGGCAGCGCGGCTATCGTGGCTGGCCACGACGGGCGTTCCTTGCGCAGCTGTGCTCGAC
GTTGTCACTGAAGCGGGAAGGGACTGGCTGCTATTGGGCGAAGTGCCGGGGCAGGATCTCCTGTCATCTC
ACCTTGCTCCTGCCGAGAAAGTATCCATCATGGCTGATGCAATGCGGCGGCTGCATACGCTTGATCCGGC
TACCTGCCCATTCGACCACCAAGCGAAACATCGCATCGAGCGAGCACGTACTCGGATGGAAGCCGGTCTT
GTCGATCAGGATGATCTGGACGAAGAGCATCAGGGGCTCGCGCCAGCCGAACTGTTCGCCAGGCTCAAGG
CGAGCATGCCCGACGGCGAGGATCTCGTCGTGACCCATGGCGATGCCTGCTTGCCGAATATCATGGTGGA
AAATGGCCGCTTTTCTGGATTCATCGACTGTGGCCGGCTGGGTGTGGCGGACCGCTATCAGGACATAGCG
TTGGCTACCCGTGATATTGCTGAAGAGCTTGGCGGCGAATGGGCTGACCGCTTCCTCGTGCTTTACGGTA
TCGCCGCTCCCGATTCGCAGCGCATCGCCTTCTATCGCCTTCTTGACGAGTTCTTCTGAGCGGGACTCTG
GGGTTCGAAATGACCGACCAAGCGACGCCCAACCTGCCATCACGAGATTTCGATTCCACCGCCGCCTTCT
ATGAAAGGTTGGGCTTCGGAATCGTTTTCCGGGACGCCGGCTGGATGATCCTCCAGCGCGGGGATCTCAT
GCTGGAGTTCTTCGCCCACCCTAGGGGGAGGCTAACTGAAACACGGAAGGAGACAATACCGGAAGGAACC
CGCGCTATGACGGCAATAAAAAGACAGAATAAAACGCACGGTGTTGGGTCGTTTGTTCATAAACGCGGGG
TTCGGTCCCAGGGCTGGCACTCTGTCGATACCCCACCGAGACCCCATTGGGGCCAATACGCCCGCGTTTC
TTCCTTTTCCCCACCCCACCCCCCAAGTTCGGGTGAAGGCCCAGGGCTCGCAGCCAACGTCGGGGCGGCA
GGCCCTGCCATAGCCTCAGGTTACTCATATATACTTTAGATTGATTTAAAACTTCATTTTTAATTTAAAA
GGATCTAGGTGAAGATCCTTTTTGATAATCTCATGACCAAAATCCCTTAACGTGAGTTTTCGTTCCACTG
AGCGTCAGACCCCGTAGAAAAGATCAAAGGATCTTCTTGAGATCCTTTTTTTCTGCGCGTAATCTGCTGC
TTGCAAACAAAAAAACCACCGCTACCAGCGGTGGTTTGTTTGCCGGATCAAGAGCTACCAACTCTTTTTC
CGAAGGTAACTGGCTTCAGCAGAGCGCAGATACCAAATACTGTTCTTCTAGTGTAGCCGTAGTTAGGCCA
CCACTTCAAGAACTCTGTAGCACCGCCTACATACCTCGCTCTGCTAATCCTGTTACCAGTGGCTGCTGCC
AGTGGCGATAAGTCGTGTCTTACCGGGTTGGACTCAAGACGATAGTTACCGGATAAGGCGCAGCGGTCGG
GCTGAACGGGGGGTTCGTGCACACAGCCCAGCTTGGAGCGAACGACCTACACCGAACTGAGATACCTACA
GCGTGAGCTATGAGAAAGCGCCACGCTTCCCGAAGGGAGAAAGGCGGACAGGTATCCGGTAAGCGGCAGG
GTCGGAACAGGAGAGCGCACGAGGGAGCTTCCAGGGGGAAACGCCTGGTATCTTTATAGTCCTGTCGGGT
TTCGCCACCTCTGACTTGAGCGTCGATTTTTGTGATGCTCGTCAGGGGGGCGGAGCCTATGGAAAAACGC
CAGCAACGCGGCCTTTTTACGGTTCCTGGCCTTTTGCTGGCCTTTTGCTCACATGTTCTTTCCTGCGTTA
TCCCCTGATTCTGTGGATAACCGTATTACCGCCATGCAT
