>Addgene plasmid #15109 | RIP-Timer (DM#285) | addgene partial sequence | sequence record 21603 | DsRed1-N 5'-GTACTGGAACTGGGGGGACAG-3'
GCGAAGGANGGGGCCGCCCTTGGTCACCTTCAGCTTCACGGTGTTGTGGCCCTCGTAGGGGCGGCCCTCG
CCCTCGCCCTCGATCTCGAACTCGTGGCCGTTCACGGTGCCCTCCATGCGCACCTTGAAGCGCATGAACT
CCTTGATGACGTTCTTGGAGGAGCGCACCATGGTGGCGACCGGTGGATCCCGGGCCCGCGGTACCGTCGA
CTCTAGAGTTAGGGCTGGGGGTTACTGAATCCCCACTAGCTTTATAGTCCAAAGCACCCCCCCCCTGACC
CCTGGACTTTGCTGTTTGTCCCATTAAGGGTGGATCAGCAGATGGCCAGAGGGGCTGAAGCTGCAGTTTC
CAAACACTTGCCTGGTGCTAGGTCTGCAGAAAGTGCTCATTGGACAACAACACCTCTACTTAGCCTTAGG
GTAATTAGAGTCTTAATAGGGGCTCCTGGGTGGCCTGATGAACCAGTTCACAGCAGGGGACATTGTCTCA
GANAGGGTGAGGCCTTCTTTGTCCTTGGCTGANCATTTTTCCACATCATTCCCCAGGAGGCTGCAGTTGT
TGGGGGACCTAGTAACTTTGTCCCTTGAACTGTTGTTTCACAGTTCCCACTGATAGCTGTGTCCTCACCT
CAGCTGAGACCCCAGCTCACCCTCAGAGGTAGAAGGAAAGCAGAATTCAAGAAGAAAGGTCCCTTCTCTT
CTNTTCCCCCCTTCNAAAAACCCATAGCCCACTCGGGAGTCAACTGGGCTGAAGCCCCATGGTGTATTCT
CCTGTAGTATCTTAGATTTGCACCTGAAGGTCAGCAACTCTCNATAAACGTGCTTGCTTCANAACTCANA
